Addgene plasmid #84533: pAG415-GPDp-EGFP-rap1-K3NR
Purpose: This plasmid can be used to express EGFP-tagged Rap1K3NR from the GDP promoter in yeast
Depositing lab: Jorrit Enserink. Depositing organization: Oslo University Hospital Rikshospitalet. Publication: Sumoylation of Rap1 mediates the recruitment of TFIID to promote transcription of ribosomal protein genes. Chymkowitch P, Nguea AP, Aanes H, Koehler CJ, Thiede B, Lorenz S, Meza-Zepeda LA, Klungland A, Enserink JM. Genome Res. 2015 Jun;25(6):897-906. doi: 10.1101/gr.185793.114. Epub 2015 Mar 23. PubMed 25800674.
Backbone
  Vector backbone: pAG415
  Vector type: Yeast Expression
  Selectable markers: LEU2
Growth in bacteria
  Bacterial resistance: Ampicillin, 100 μg/mL
  Growth temperature: 37°C
  Growth strain: DH5alpha
  Copy number: Unknown
Gene/Insert
  Gene/Insert name: RAP1
  Species: S. cerevisiae (budding yeast)
  Mutation: K(43,117,118)R
  Entrez Gene: RAP1 (a.k.a. YNL216W, GRC4, GRF1, TBA1, TUF1)
  Promoter: GPD
  Tag / fusion protein: EGFP (N terminal on insert)
  Cloning method: Gateway Cloning
  Sequencing primers: 5′ GPDpro-F; 3′ pBluescript-KS
Terms and licenses: Academic/Nonprofit Terms; Industry Terms: Not Available to Industry
How to cite: pAG415-GPDp-EGFP-rap1-K3NR was a gift from Jorrit Enserink (Addgene plasmid # 84533 ; http://n2t.net/addgene:84533 ; RRID:Addgene_84533)
