[The description below was written by a language model from this plasmid's Addgene catalogue record.]
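Description:
pAG415-GPDp-EGFP-rap1-K3NR is a yeast expression plasmid built on the pAG415 backbone, one of the Gateway-compatible yeast vector series. In yeast it is selected through the LEU2 auxotrophic marker, and in E. coli it is propagated under ampicillin selection. The "415" designation conventionally indicates a low-copy centromeric (CEN/ARS) LEU2 vector, but the record gives no feature table and lists the copy number as unknown, so the replication elements are not explicitly documented here.

The payload is the Saccharomyces cerevisiae RAP1 gene (YNL216W), which was introduced by Gateway recombination and is expressed from the GPD promoter, the strong constitutive promoter of the glyceraldehyde-3-phosphate dehydrogenase gene. The catalogue's purpose line writes this as "GDP". EGFP is fused to the N terminus of Rap1, allowing the protein to be visualised by fluorescence or detected and purified with GFP-directed reagents. The insert carries three lysine-to-arginine substitutions, at residues 43, 117 and 118, which give the allele its "K3NR" name. Arginine preserves the positive charge of lysine but cannot be conjugated to SUMO or ubiquitin.

The associated publication concerns sumoylation of Rap1 and its role in recruiting TFIID to promote transcription of ribosomal protein genes. This suggests the mutant serves as a sumoylation-deficient version of Rap1, although the record does not explicitly say that these lysines are the SUMO acceptor sites. The stated purpose is simply constitutive expression of EGFP-tagged Rap1 K3NR in budding yeast, presumably for comparison with wild-type Rap1 in studies of localisation, chromatin association or transcriptional function.
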