>Addgene plasmid #84533 | pAG415-GPDp-EGFP-rap1-K3NR | addgene partial sequence | sequence record 165590 | GPDpro-F 5'-CGGTAGGTATTGATTGTAATTCTG-3'
AATTCTACTTTTATAGTTAGTCTTTTTTTTAGTTTTAAAACACCAGAACTTAGTTTCGACGGATTCTAGA
ACTAGTGGATCCCCCGGGACAAAATGGTGAGCAAGGGCGAGGAGCTGTTCACCGGGGTGGTGCCCATCCT
GGTCGAGCTGGACGGCGACGTAAACGGCCACAAGTTCAGCGTGTCCGGCGAGGGCGAGGGCGATGCCACC
TACGGCAAGCTGACCCTGAAGTTCATCTGCACCACCGGCAAGCTGCCCGTGCCCTGGCCCACCCTCGTGA
CCACCCTGACCTACGGCGTGCAGTGCTTCAGCCGCTACCCCGACCACATGAAGCAGCACGACTTCTTCAA
GTCCGCCATGCCCGAAGGCTACGTCCAGGAGCGCACCATCTTCTTCAAGGACGACGGCAACTACAAGACC
CGCGCCGAGGTGAAGTTCGAGGGCGACACCCTGGTGAACCGCATCGAGCTGAAGGGCATCGACTTCAAGG
AGGACGGCAACATCCTGGGGCACAAGCTGGAGTACAACTACAACAGCCACAACGTCTATATCATGGCCGA
CAAGCAGAAGAACGGCATCAAGGTGAACTTCAAGATCCGCCACAACATCGAGGACGGCAGCGTGCAGCTC
GCCGACCACTACCAGCAGAACACCCCCATCGGCGACGGCCCCGTGCTGCTGCCCGACAACCACTACCTGA
GCACCCAGTCCGCCCTGAGCAAAGACCCCAACGAGAAGCGCGATCACATGGTCCTGCTGGAGTTCGTGAC
CGCCGCCGGGATCACTCTCGGCATGGACGAGCTGTACAAGGGTGGACCAGGTGGTGGACATCAAACAAGT
TTGTACAAAAAAGCAGGCTACAAAATGTCTAGTCCAGATGATTTTGAAACTGCACCAGCAGAATATGTTG
ATGCATTGGATCCGAGTATGGTCGTTGTTGACAGTGGTTCTGCTGCAGTCACAGCGCCATCGGA
