>Addgene plasmid #84533 | pAG415-GPDp-EGFP-rap1-K3NR | addgene partial sequence | sequence record 165591 | EGFP-C 5'-CATGGTCCTGCTGGAGTTCGTG-3'
TCGGCATGGACGAGCTGTACAAGGGTGGACCAGGTGGTGGACATCAAACAAGTTTGTACAAAAAAGCAGG
CTACAAAATGTCTAGTCCAGATGATTTTGAAACTGCACCAGCAGAATATGTTGATGCATTGGATCCGAGT
ATGGTCGTTGTTGACAGTGGTTCTGCTGCAGTCACAGCGCCATCGGATTCAGCCGCTGAGGTAAGAGCTA
ATCAAAACGAAGAAAACACTGGTGCTACTGCTGCTGAAACTAGTGAGAAAGTGGATCAGACGGAGGTCGA
AAAGAAAGATGATGATGATACCACTGAAGTCGGTGTAACAACTACCACGCCTTCCATTGCTGATACTGCT
GCTACCGCTAACATTGCTTCGACATCAGGTGCATCTGTTACTGAACCTACTACTGATGACACCGCTGCTG
ATGAGAGAAGAGAACAAGTAAGTGGTCCTCCTCTGTCAAATATGAAATTCTATCTTAATCGCGACGCGGA
TGCGCATGACTCTTTAAATGATATTGATCAATTAGCGCGTCTGATTAGAGCAAACGGTGGTGAAGTGCTA
GACTCCAAGCCAAGAGAATCAAAAGAGAATGTTTTCATCGTGTCACCCTATAATCATACCAATTTACCAA
CGGTAACTCCGACTTATATTAAGGCATGTTGTCAAAGCAACTCGCTACTGAACATGGAAAATTATTTAGT
ACCATACGATAACTTTAGAGAAGTTGTCGATAGTAGGTTGCAGGAGGAATCGCATTCTAATGGTGTAGAT
AATAGCAATAGCAATAGCGATAACAAGGATTCTATCAGGCCCAAAACAGAAATAATCTCTACGAATACTA
ATGGCGCTACGGAAGACTCAACCAGCGAAAAAGTTATGGTAGACGCTGA
