>Addgene plasmid #84533 | pAG415-GPDp-EGFP-rap1-K3NR | addgene partial sequence | sequence record 165592 | RAP1-F 5'-gcagatgaggggaatgcatc-3'
TTCGAGAGGCGCTTTGCCCTCCCACAATAAAGCTTCTTTTACAGATGAGGAAGATGAGTTTATTTTGGAT
GTTGTGAGAAAAAATCCAACCAGGCGTACAACACATACTCTTTACGATGAAATATCCCATTATGTGCCTA
ACCACACGGGTAATTCTATTAGGCACCGATTTAGAGTCTATCTTTCCAAAAGACTAGAGTACGTTTATGA
GGTTGACAAGTTTGGTAAATTGGTTAGAGACGACGATGGAAATCTGATAAAGACTAAAGTTTTGCCACCA
TCAATTAAAAGGAAATTTTCAGCAGATGAAGATTACACTTTGGCAATCGCGGTCAAGAAGCAGTTTTATC
GTGATTTGTTTCAAATCGACCCTGATACTGGAAGATCACTTATCACAGATGAGGATACACCCACTGCTAT
AGCGAGGAGGAATATGACAATGGATCCAAATCATGTGCCAGGGAGTGAACCCAACTTTGCAGCTTACAGA
ACCCAAAGCCGTAGGGGACCGATTGCACGAGAATTTTTCAAGCATTTTGCCGAAGAGCATGCAGCACATA
CTGAGAATGCTTGGAGAGATAGGTTTAGGAAGTTTCTTCTCGCTTACGGCATTGATGATTATATTAGTTA
TTATGAAGCTGAAAAAGCTCAGAATAGAGAGCCGGAACCGATGAAGAACCTCACCAATAGACCCAAGAGG
CCTGGCGTTCCCACTCCTGGCAATTATAACTCTGCCGCCAAGAGGGCAAGAAATTATAGTTCTCAAAGAA
ATGTTCAGCCTACTGCCAATGCAGCGTCCGCTAATGCTGCTGCCGCTGCTGCTGCCGCTGCTTCCAACTC
TTACGCTATACCAGAAAACGAATTACTGGACGAAGATACCATGAATTTCATTTCCAGTTTAAAGAATGAT
CTATCCAATATTTCAA
